Addgene plasmid #12410: pBS hTSP1
Depositing lab: Paul Bornstein. Depositing organization: University of Washington.
Backbone
  Vector backbone: pBluescript KS+
  Backbone manufacturer: Stratagene
  Backbone size w/o insert (bp): 3000
  Vector type: Bacterial Expression
Growth in bacteria
  Bacterial resistance: Ampicillin, 100 μg/mL
  Growth temperature: 37°C
  Growth strain: DH5alpha
  Copy number: High Copy
Gene/Insert
  Gene/Insert name: TSP1
  Species: H. sapiens (human)
  Insert size (bp): 5800
  Entrez Gene: THBS1 (a.k.a. THBS, THBS-1, TSP, TSP-1, TSP1)
  Cloning method: Restriction Enzyme; 5′ cloning site SacI (not destroyed); 3′ cloning site KpnI (not destroyed)
  Sequencing primers: 5′ T7
Terms and licenses: Academic/Nonprofit Terms; Industry Terms: Not Available to Industry
How to cite: pBS hTSP1 was a gift from Paul Bornstein (Addgene plasmid # 12410 ; http://n2t.net/addgene:12410 ; RRID:Addgene_12410)
