[The description below was written by a language model from this plasmid's Addgene catalogue record.]
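Description:
pBS hTSP1 is a cloning plasmid that carries the human thrombospondin-1 gene (THBS1, also called TSP1) in the pBluescript KS+ phagemid backbone from Stratagene. The backbone is about 3 kb and the insert about 5.8 kb, so the whole construct is close to 8.8 kb. It is maintained at high copy in standard E. coli cloning strains and selected with ampicillin. No feature table accompanies the record. As general background, pBluescript vectors combine a pUC-type origin with an f1 origin for single-stranded DNA rescue. They also place a polylinker within the lacZα fragment, flanked by T7 and T3 phage promoters.

The TSP1 insert was placed between the SacI and KpnI sites at opposite ends of the polylinker. Both sites are retained, so the fragment can in principle be excised for transfer into other vectors, provided the insert has no internal sites for these enzymes, which the record does not address. The T7 primer is listed for sequencing from the 5′ end. The record does not say whether the 5.8 kb insert is a full-length cDNA with untranslated regions or another form of the sequence, and it lists no tags, fusions or mutations. Although catalogued as a bacterial expression vector, the backbone has no dedicated protein expression cassette and no eukaryotic promoter. The plasmid is therefore best regarded as a source clone for human thrombospondin-1, a secreted matricellular glycoprotein studied in cell adhesion, angiogenesis and extracellular matrix biology. Likely uses include subcloning, sequencing and possibly in vitro transcription from the flanking phage promoters, though the record does not state an intended purpose.
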