>Addgene plasmid #12410 | pBS hTSP1 | addgene partial sequence | sequence record 18950 | 12410 with hTSP1-R 5'-GTTGTCAAGGGTGAGGAGGA
CCTTTGTTCTGAGGATGTCTTCTGGTGTGGTTCCAAAGACAAACCTCACATTCTGCAGCACCCCCTGGAA
ATTGTCATTGACGCCCCCCTTTGCGATGCGGAGTCTGGCGATGCTGGCCAGGTCTCTGGTGAAGACGCTT
TGGATGGGGACGTCCAACTCAGCATTCTCCATCTTTTCACAGTCGATGTACAGCTGGGCCCTGTCTTCCT
GCACAAACAGGGTGATGCTCTTCCACTGGCCGGTTGCCAGGAGAGCTTCTTCCACAGACACCACGTGCTG
CTTTCCTTGGACGGTCAGGCTGAGGTCCAGGGTGCCCGCCTTGCCATTGGACACCACGCTGAAGACCTGG
CCAGAGTGGTCTTTCCGCTCCAGGGCCAGCAGCGTGCCCCGGGTCTTCTTCATCTGCCTCAGGGATGCCA
GAAGGAGGAAACCCTTTTCTGCCCGCACAGCATCCACCAGGTCTTGGAACTTGTCATCAGGCACAGGGGG
GATCAGGTTGGCATCCTCGATGCGGAAAGCTGGGCTGGAAGGGTCGGGGCCCTTCACCAGTCGGCGCCCA
GACCCCTTGCGGGGCGGCCCC
